>Addgene plasmid #49866 | pAW8ENdeI-cyEGFP-8XDSR | depositor full sequence | sequence record 74364 | pAW8ENdeI-cyEGFP-8XDSR sequence 9147 bps
CAAAAAGTTAGGTGTAACAGAAAATCATGAAACTATGATTTCTAATTTATATATTGGAGGATTTTCTCTA
AAAAAAAAAATACAACAAATAAAAAACACTCAATGACCTGACCATTTGATGGAGTTTAAGTCAATACCTT
CTTGAACCATTTCCCATAATGGTGAAAGTTCCCTCAAGAATTTTACTCTGTCAGAAACGGCCTTAACGAC
GTAGTCGATCCGGACGATGGCCAACCTTCCAATTCATTAAATCGAGTCCTCCATCAGATGATTTACAAGG
TTTTGCATAGAATCCCTAAGTAAGAGAAGTTGTTAGTGATTTCTTCAAGTTTACTAAAATTTACATACAA
ATGGATGATCTCTTCTCCATTGTTTCCTTTCTTCTTGCAAACGCGTTTTACAAAGAGATGACATGCTATT
TTCTGATTATTTTTTTCTATAGTTTTCTATTTTGTACGTCCTTGGGAGTCCGAAATGTAAAATCGGGGTA
TGGTTAGTAGCGGCAGCGTTCATTATGGTATATAAAAGATAAAAAGTAGGGGCAAGCGAGACAGAATGGG
ATACAAGGGCATCGTCTATAATTATAGCTAAAAATTGTATTTTAATTTGTATTTTTTGTAATTTTATTTC
TCATTGTTTTACTTAAAATGAATGCGAATTAGAGAAAACTTCAACGAAATGTCAAAATAAGCTCAGCAAA
ATATACAATTTTAGGGAAAGCGATCAGCAACTTATTCTCCGGTGTAGATTCTTTTTCTTCATAAATTCCA
ACAATGTAACTGCCAATTGATTTTTCTCTAGATGCTAATAAATTGAAACTAATGAATATAATAACACAGG
TTTTGATAAATTGTAAACTCTTACTCAAAAAAAGAATGTTAAAACTAATTTAACCTTTTTATAAAGGCTC
ATGGCGTTAAAGAGGATAGTAAAAATTCTACAATTTTTTAATTTAATGTCACAATTGTCTTGCGAATATA
ATTCTATTAATTTTCGCTAACTGCTGTTTTAGTACTATTACTTTCAATATGCCTTATATGCAACTTTAAT
TCATGAAGAATGCAATATTTTTGCAATCTTTCTTGTACTGAGCGCTTTTTATCATTTAGTACTCATTATT
TAATTTTTCAGTAAAGGGCAATAAATAAATTTGTAGAAGATGCAATGTAATCTCCTCTATCCTTTTGCTC
ATGTTTATGAGTATACCTAGTCTAGAAAGGCTTGTATTTAAAATATTATTCAATAAAAATTCACAATTTT
TACGACATGTGCTACCATTCACTTAACTTCCTGATTATAAAATTGGTTCGTTTATACTAATTACTTAAGT
ACCTTTAACTAAACAAAATGCCTATATATATATTAATTTACAATGAGTGTCAGATAAGTCACTATGTCCG
AGTGGTTAAGGAGTTAGACTCGCCATCGATGGTATGGTGCACTCTCAGTACAATCTGCTCTGATGCCGCA
TAGTTAAGCCAGCCCCGACACCCGCCAACACCCGCTGACGCGCCCTGACGGGCTTGTCTGCTCCCGGCAT
CCGCTTACAGACAAGCTGTGACCGTCTCCGGGAGCTGCATGTGTCAGAGGTTTTCACCGTCATCACCGAA
ACGCGCGAGACGAAAGGGCCTCGTGATACGCCTATTTTTATAGGTTAATGTCATGATAATAATGGTTTCT
TAGACGTCAGGTGGCACTTTTCGGGGAAATGTGCGCGGAACCCCTATTTGTTTATTTTTCTAAATACATT
CAAATATGTATCCGCTCATGAGACAATAACCCTGATAAATGCTTCAATAATATTGAAAAAGGAAGAGTAT
GAGTATTCAACATTTCCGTGTCGCCCTTATTCCCTTTTTTGCGGCATTTTGCCTTCCTGTTTTTGCTCAC
CCAGAAACGCTGGTGAAAGTAAAAGATGCTGAAGATCAGTTGGGTGCACGAGTGGGTTACATCGAACTGG
ATCTCAACAGCGGTAAGATCCTTGAGAGTTTTCGCCCCGAAGAACGTTTTCCAATGATGAGCACTTTTAA
AGTTCTGCTATGTGGCGCGGTATTATCCCGTATTGACGCCGGGCAAGAGCAACTCGGTCGCCGCATACAC
TATTCTCAGAATGACTTGGTTGAGTACTCACCAGTCACAGAAAAGCATCTTACGGATGGCATGACAGTAA
GAGAATTATGCAGTGCTGCCATAACCATGAGTGATAACACTGCGGCCAACTTACTTCTGACAACGATCGG
AGGACCGAAGGAGCTAACCGCTTTTTTGCACAACATGGGGGATCATGTAACTCGCCTTGATCGTTGGGAA
CCGGAGCTGAATGAAGCCATACCAAACGACGAGCGTGACACCACGATGCCTGTAGCAATGGCAACAACGT
TGCGCAAACTATTAACTGGCGAACTACTTACTCTAGCTTCCCGGCAACAATTAATAGACTGGATGGAGGC
GGATAAAGTTGCAGGACCACTTCTGCGCTCGGCCCTTCCGGCTGGCTGGTTTATTGCTGATAAATCTGGA
GCCGGTGAGCGTGGGTCTCGCGGTATCATTGCAGCACTGGGGCCAGATGGTAAGCCCTCCCGTATCGTAG
TTATCTACACGACGGGGAGTCAGGCCACTATGGATGAACGAAATAGACAGATCGCTGAGATAGGTGCCTC
ACTGATTAAGCATTGGTAACTGTCAGACCAAGTTTACTCATATATACTTTAGATTGATTTAAAACTTCAT
TTTTAATTTAAAAGGATCTAGGTGAAGATCCTTTTTGATAATCTCATGACCAAAATCCCTTAACGTGAGT
TTTCGTTCCACTGAGCGTCAGACCCCGTAGAAAAGATCAAAGGATCTTCTTGAGATCCTTTTTTTCTGCG
CGTAATCTGCTGCTTGCAAACAAAAAAACCACCGCTACCAGCGGTGGTTTGTTTGCCGGATCAAGAGCTA
CCAACTCTTTTTCCGAAGGTAACTGGCTTCAGCAGAGCGCAGATACCAAATACTGTTCTTCTAGTGTAGC
CGTAGTTAGGCCACCACTTCAAGAACTCTGTAGCACCGCCTACATACCTCGCTCTGCTAATCCTGTTACC
AGTGGCTGCTGCCAGTGGCGATAAGTCGTGTCTTACCGGGTTGGACTCAAGACGATAGTTACCGGATAAG
GCGCAGCGGTCGGGCTGAACGGGGGGTTCGTGCACACAGCCCAGCTTGGAGCGAACGACCTACACCGAAC
TGAGATACCTACAGCGTGAGCTATGAGAAAGCGCCACGCTTCCCGAAGGGAGAAAGGCGGACAGGTATCC
GGTAAGCGGCAGGGTCGGAACAGGAGAGCGCACGAGGGAGCTTCCAGGGGGAAACGCCTGGTATCTTTAT
AGTCCTGTCGGGTTTCGCCACCTCTGACTTGAGCGTCGATTTTTGTGATGCTCGTCAGGGGGGCGGAGCC
TATGGAAAAACGCCAGCAACGCGGCCTTTTTACGGTTCCTGGCCTTTTGCTGGCCTTTTGCTCACATGTT
CTTTCCTGCGTTATCCCCTGATTCTGTGGATAACCGTATTACCGCCTTTGAGTGAGCTGATACCGCTCGC
CGCAGCCGAACGACCGAGCGCAGCGAGTCAGTGAGCGAGGAAGCGGAAGAGCGCCCAATACGCAAACCGC
CTCTCCCCGCGCGTTGGCCGATTCATTAATGCAGCTGGCACGACAGGTTTCCCGACTGGAAAGCGGGCAG
TGAGCGCAACGCAATTAATGTGAGTTAGCTCACTCATTAGGCACCCCAGGCTTTACACTTTATGCTTCCG
GCTCGTATGTTGTGTGGAATTGTGAGCGGATAACAATTTCACACAGGAAACAGCTATGACCATGATTACG
CCAAGCTTATAACTTCGTATAGCATACATTATACGAAGTTATTGCTAGCCGTTTTCTTCAATTACTAAAT
TAGAACTAATTCAATCATATGCTGGCATGCGGAGAGCTCGGAGTCGACGAGACTAGTACTGGTTCTACAG
GATCAACCGGCTCCACGGGGTCGATGGGTAGATCTATGTCTAAAGGTGAAGAATTATTCACTGGTGTTGT
CCCAATTTTGGTTGAATTAGATGGTGATGTTAATGGTCACAAATTTTCTGTCTCCGGTGAAGGTGAAGGT
GATGCTACTTACGGTAAATTGACCTTAAAATTTATTTGTACTACTGGTAAATTGCCAGTTCCATGGCCAA
CCTTAGTCACTACTTTAACTTATGGTGTTCAATGTTTTTCTAGATACCCAGATCACATGAAACAACATGA
CTTTTTCAAGTCTGCCATGCCAGAAGGTTATGTTCAAGAAAGAACTATTTTTTTCAAAGATGACGGTAAC
TACAAGACCAGAGCTGAAGTCAAGTTTGAAGGTGATACCTTAGTTAATAGAATCGAATTAAAAGGTATTG
ATTTTAAAGAAGATGGTAACATTTTAGGTCACAAATTGGAATACAACTATAACTCTCACAATGTTTACAT
CATGGCTGACAAACAAAAGAATGGTATCAAAGTTAACTTCAAAATTAGACACAACATTGAAGATGGTTCT
GTTCAATTAGCTGACCATTATCAACAAAATACTCCAATTGGTGATGGTCCAGTCTTGTTACCAGACAACC
ATTACTTATCCACTCAATCTGCCTTATCCAAAGATCCAAACGAAAAGAGAGACCACATGGTCTTGTTAGA
ATTTGTTACTGCTGCTGGTATTACCCATGGTATGGATGAATTGTACAAATAAAGATCTTTAAACTCCGTA
TTAAACCCATTCTTAAACAGAACTTTAAACGGCAGGTTAAACGTAATGTTAAACAGGTGCTTAAACTTTA
TGTTAAACCCCGGGATAACTTCGTATATGGTATTATATACGAAGTTATGAATTCACTGGCCGTCGTTTTA
CAACGTCGTGACTGGGAAAACCCTGGCGTTACCCAACTTAATCGCCTTGCAGCACATCCCCCTTTCGCCA
GCTGGCGTAATAGCGAAGAGGCCCGCACCGATCGCCCTTCCCAACAGTTGCGCAGCCTGAATGGCGAATG
GCGCCTGATGCGGTATTTTCTCCTTACGCATCTGTGCGGTATTTCACACCGCATACCATCGTCCGGATCA
ATGAAGTAGATGAGTTTACTACCTGTATATACTTTTTTTTTTGTCAAAGTCACTTTTATGGCATTTCCAT
GTTGAAGGATTAGCCACAGCACTAAATTTTCAGCGTATGATTGCTTTTAAATATTTAATTTTCATCGTTT
TTTAATTAATATTCAAAACGATTTAATGCCTTCTACATCTGAAGTCAAGCTCATAGACTCGGGTTGGGTA
GCTAAAACTACATCTAACACGAAGGGGTATAGCCTTCTTAAAGTATACTCATGTATAAACGTTTTGGGTT
CATATTTTTGGGCCACGTGGTTTATAAAAATTCTTAACTACACCACTCGGTATCCCGCACCCGTCTACGT
TTCTACGATTTCGAGCTAATATTGAGTAAAGTGATTAGCAAAAAAAATAAAAGTACTCGTTGTCGGAGAT
CAAGAATTTTTCTATTATCTCATCTAAACCACTTTCTAAAAGCGAAAAACAAAATCGTAATATGCAGCTT
GAATGGGCTTCCATAGTTTGAAAGAAAAACCCTAGCAGTACTGGCAAGGGAGACATTCCTTTTACCTGGC
TAATCGCCATCTTCCAGCAGGCGCACCATTGCCCCTGTTTCACTATCCAGGTTACGGATATAGTTCATGA
CAATATTTACATTGGTCCAGCCACCAGCTTGCATGATCTCCGGTATTGAAACTCCAGCGCGGGCCATATC
TCGCGCGGCTCCGACACGGGCACTGTGTCCAGACCAGGCCAGGTATCTCTGACCAGAGTCATCCTTAGCG
CCGTAAATCAATCGATGAGTTGCTTCAAAAATCCCTTCCAGGGCGCGAGTTGATAGCTGGCTGGTGGCAG
ATGGCGCGGCAACACCATTTTTTCTGACCCGGCAAAACAGGTAGTTATTCGGATCATCAGCTACACCAGA
GACGGAAATCCATCGCTCGACCAGTTTAGTTACCCCCAGGCTAAGTGCCTTCTCTACACCTGCGGTGCTA
ACCAGCGTTTTCGTTCTGCCAATATGGATTAACATTCTCCCACCGTCAGTACGTGAGATATCTTTAACCC
TGATCCTGGCAATTTCGGCTATACGTAACAGGGTGTTATAAGCAATCCCCAGAAATGCCAGATTACGTAT
ATCCTGGCAGCGATCGCTATTTTCCATGAGTGAACGAACCTGGTCGAAATCAGTGCGTTCGAACGCTAGA
GCCTGTTTTGCACGTTCACCGGCATCAACGTTTTCTTTTCGGATCCGCCGCATAACCAGTGAAACAGCAT
TGCTGTCACTTGGTCGTGGCAGCCCGGACCGACGATGAAGCATGTTTAGCTGGCCCAAATGTTGCTGGAT
AGTTTTTACTGCCAGACCGCGCGCCTGAAGATATAGAAGATAATCGCGAACATCTTCAGGTTCTGCGGGA
AACCATTTCCGGTTATTCAACTTGCACCATGCCGCCCACGACCGGCAAACGGACAGAAGCATTTTCCAGG
TATGCTCAGAAAACGCCTGGCGATCCCTGAACATGTCCATCAGGTTCTTGCGAACCTCATCACTCGTTGC
ATCGACCGGTAACTTTTAGATTAACATTTGTTTAAATATGAAATTAGGCAATGTAACATACTGCAGGCAA
ATTTTGGTGTACGGTAAGTAAATTGGACATAAGATTTAACAAAGCGACTATAAGTCAGAAAGTGAGAATG
AGATTGAAATAATTAATTCAACTTATTCAATTGATGATATGCCAGGATTCCTCTTCCTTTATCTTCAATG
TTTCGATTAACAGGTCCATTATCCGGTTTTTAGTTTCGCTGCACATTGCCGAATGACAATCGGATTCCTT
TAAGCTATGCTTTTGCCCTGTTTTCTCTCCCCAGTAATCGTTGGGTGACTGAACCATCCAGTAGCCGAGA
GTTACGTTTTTCCTGATTTAATAAATATCCATATCTATTTGTCTCGTGGTGTTTTACAGCAACTAACCGA
AATTACTATTTTGCATCATCCAACCATAAAGAGACAACAATAATTCTAGAAAACATATAACAAGTGTTTT
TTTCTATTTACGTCTCATACGCAAAGTCCACTTTACCATGTTTTGGAAACTTGTACCCAACCATTCATTT
TTCGATTTTGTAATGAGGCTCTTTTCTTCTAACAATCATTGAGGTCATTATCATGTGTCCTCACCTATTG
TTTAAATTGAGGCTTGCGCTATTCCCAAAATTGTGGGTATTATTTTCATATATCAGTATCTGCAATTTCG
GTTCAACTCCGGAAGCTCGGTACCCAACTGTGGGAATACTCAGGTATCGTAAGATGCAAGAGTTCGAATC
TCTTAGCAACCATTATTTTTTTTCTCTCAACATAACGAGAACACACAGGGGCGCTATCGCACAGAATCAA
ATTCGATGACTGGAAATTTTTTGTTAATTTCAGAGGTCGCCTGACGCATATACCTTTTTCAACTGAAAAA
TTGGGAGAAAAAGGAAAGGTGAGAGCGCCGGAACCGGCTTTTCATATAGAATAGAGAAGCGTTCATGACT
AAATGCTTGCATCACAATACTTGAAGTTGACAATATTATTTAAGGACCTATTGTTTTTTCCAATAGGTGG
TTAGCAATCGTCTTACTTTCTAACTTTTCTTACCTTTTACATTTCAGCAATATATATATATATATATATA
TATATTTCAAGGATATACCATTGTAATGTCTGCCCCTAAGAAGATCGTCGTTTTGCCAGGTGACCACGTT
GGTCAAGAAATCACAGCCGAAGCCATTAAGGTTCTTAAAGCTATTTCTGATGTTCGTTCCAATGTCAAGT
TCGATTTCGAAAATCATTTAATTGGTGGTGCTGCTATCGATGCTACAGGTGTTCCACTTCCAGATGAGGC
GCTGGAAGCCTCCAAGAAGGCTGATGCCGTTTTGTTAGGTGCTGTGGGTGGTCCTAAATGGGGTACCGGT
AGTGTTAGACCTGAACAAGGTTTACTAAAAATCCGTAAAGAACTTCAATTGTACGCCAACTTAAGACCAT
GTAACTTTGCATCCGACTCTCTTTTAGACTTATCTCCAATCAAGCCACAATTTGCTAAAGGTACTGACTT
CGTTGTTGTTAGAGAATTAGTGGGAGGTATTTACTTTGGTAAGAGAAAGGAAGACGATGGTGATGGTGTC
GCTTGGGATAGTGAACAATACACCGTTCCAGAAGTGCAAAGAATCACAAGAATGGCCGCTTTCATGGCCC
TACAACATGAGCCACCATTGCCTATTTGGTCCTTGGATAAAGCTAATGTTTTGGCCTCTTCAAGATTATG
GAGAAAAACTGTGGAGGAAACCATCAAGAACGAATTTCCTACATTGAAAGTTCAACATCAATTGATTGAT
TCTGCCGCCATGATCCTAGTTAAGAACCCAACCCACCTAAATGGTATTATAATCACCAGCAACATGTTTG
GTGATATCATCTCCGATGAAGCCTCCGTTATCCCAGGCTCCTTGGGTTTGTTGCCATCTGCGTCCTTGGC
CTCTTTGCCAGACAAGAACACCGCATTTGGTTTGTACGAACCATGCCACGGTTCCGCTCCAGATTTGCCA
AAGAATAAGGTCAACCCTATCGCCACTATCTTGTCTGCTGCAATGATGTTGAAATTGTCATTGAACTTGC
CTGAAGAAGGTAAAGCCATTGAAGATGCAGTTAAAAAGGTTTTGGATGCAGGTATCAGAACTGGTGATTT
AGGTGGTTCCAACAGTACCACCGAAGTCGGTGATGCTGTCGCCGAAGAAGTTAAGAAAATCCTTGCTTAA
AAAGATTCTCTTTTTTTGTGATATTTGTACATAAACTTTATAAATGAAATTCATAATAGAAACGACACGA
AATTACAAAATGGAATATGTTCATAGGGTAGACGAAACTATATACGCAATCTACATACATTTATCAAGAA
GGAGAAAAAGGAGGATGTAAAGGAATACAGGTAAGCAAATTGATACTAATGGCTCAACGTGATAAGGAAA
AAGAATTGCACTTTAACATTAATATTGACAAGGAGGAGGGCATCACA
Features (pLannotate 1.2.2; 23 found; start..end, strand, type, name):
    103..243     -  CDS            NFS1 (fragment): NFS1_YEAST - Also known as SPL1 From Saccharomyces cerevisiae (strain ATCC 204508 / S288c) (Baker's yeast).
    349..414     -  CDS            hus5 (fragment): UBC9_SCHPO - Also known as ubc9. Experimental evidence at protein level: Swiss-Prot protein existence level 1. Catalyzes the covalent attachment of ubiquitin-like protein SUMO/Smt3 to other proteins. Required for efficient recovery from DNA damage or S-phase arrest and normal mitosis. This may be as part of a checkpoint independent recovery process. From Schizosaccharomyces pombe (strain 972 / ATCC 24843) (Fission yeast).
    575..1354    +  rep_origin     ars1: Schizosaccharomyces pombe autonomously replicating sequence ars1
   1433..1482    -  misc_feature   bom (fragment): basis of mobility region from pBR322
   1584..1619    -  CDS            rop (fragment): Rop protein, which maintains plasmids at low copy number; rop
   1714..1818    +  promoter       AmpR promoter: bla
   1819..2679    +  CDS            AmpR: β-lactamase; bla; confers resistance to ampicillin, carbenicillin, and related antibiotics
   2850..3438    +  rep_origin     ori: high-copy-number ColE1/pMB1/pBR322/pUC origin of replication
   3621..3713    +  CDS            lacI (fragment): lac repressor; lacI; The lac repressor binds to the lac operator to inhibit transcription in E. coli. This inhibition can be relieved by adding lactose or isopropyl-β-D-thiogalactopyranoside (IPTG).
   3726..3747    +  protein_bind   CAP binding site: CAP binding activates transcription in the presence of cAMP. E. coli catabolite activator protein
   3762..3792    +  promoter       lac promoter: promoter for the E. coli lac operon
   3800..3816    +  protein_bind   lac operator: The lac repressor binds to the lac operator to inhibit transcription in E. coli. This inhibition can be relieved by adding lactose or isopropyl-β-D-thiogalactopyranoside (IPTG). lac repressor encoded by lacI
   3859..3892    +  protein_bind   loxP: Cre-mediated recombination occurs in the 8-bp core sequence (GCATACAT). Cre recombinase
   3899..3935    +  promoter       urg1 promoter (fragment): urg1 promoter from Schizosaccharomyces pombe, conferring rapid uracil-induced expression
   4026..4742    +  CDS            yeGFP: yeast-enhanced green fluorescent protein codons optimized for translation in S. cerevisiae and C. albicans
   4881..5038    +  CDS            lacZα (fragment): LacZα fragment of β-galactosidase; lacZ fragment
   5044..5095    -  misc_feature   bom (fragment): basis of mobility region from pBR322
   5106..5122    +  CDS            calmodulin (fragment): calcium-binding protein
   5670..6662    -  CDS            Cre: site-specific recombinase Cre is a site-specific recombinase from bacteriophage P1. Recombination occurs at loxP sequences.
   6712..6750    -  CDS            Cre (fragment): site-specific recombinase Cre is a site-specific recombinase from bacteriophage P1. Recombination occurs at loxP sequences.
   6753..7358    -  promoter       nmt1 promoter (fragment): wild-type nmt1 promoter from Schizosaccharomyces pombe, conferring strong thiamine-repressible expression
   7376..7765    +  promoter       LEU2 promoter: S. cerevisiae LEU2
   7796..8887    +  CDS            LEU2: LEU3_YEAST - Experimental evidence at protein level: Swiss-Prot protein existence level 1. Catalyzes the oxidation of 3-carboxy-2-hydroxy-4- methylpentanoate (3-isopropylmalate) to 3-carboxy-4-methyl-2- oxopentanoate. The product decarboxylates to 4-methyl-2 oxopentanoate. From Saccharomyces cerevisiae (strain ATCC 204508 / S288c) (Baker's yeast).
