[The description below was written by a language model from this plasmid's Addgene catalogue record, the feature table of its GenBank file and pLannotate feature annotations shown in this document.]
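Description:
pAW8ENdeI-cyEGFP-8XDSR is an empty-backbone, pUC-derived Cre/lox shuttle plasmid (about 9.1 kb) for recombinase-mediated cassette exchange at the Schizosaccharomyces pombe urg1 locus. In E. coli it is maintained at high copy through the ColE1/pUC origin and selected with ampicillin via the bla gene. In fission yeast it replicates episomally from the S. pombe ars1 sequence and is selected with the S. cerevisiae LEU2 marker, driven by its own promoter.

The exchangeable cassette is bounded by a wild-type loxP site and a mutant site, loxM3. The depositor notes that automated mapping cannot tell the two apart, and the feature table in fact annotates only the first. Heterospecific lox sites of this kind do not recombine with each other, so Cre swaps the intervening segment directionally into a genomic locus carrying the matching pair. Between the sites lie a short fragment matching the urg1 promoter and a yeast-enhanced GFP coding sequence. A gene of interest is inserted by restriction cloning upstream of yEGFP, the plasmid name suggesting an NdeI site, to create a C-terminal fusion. According to the stated purpose, eight copies of the core DSR motif accompany the tag, although they are not annotated. The record does not explain their role. Cre itself is supplied from the same plasmid, outside the cassette, under the thiamine-repressible nmt1 promoter.

After exchange, the tagged gene would be expressed from the uracil-inducible urg1 promoter. Several small annotated fragments (lacZα, lacI, rop, bom, calmodulin, NFS1, hus5) appear to be backbone remnants or chance matches. The accompanying 245 bp GenBank record covers only part of the plasmid and carries no feature annotation.
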