Addgene plasmid #49866: pAW8ENdeI-cyEGFP-8XDSR
Purpose: (Empty Backbone) for Cre-lox cassette exchange of C-terminal yEGFP tagged gene sequences together with 8 copies of the core DSR motif into the S. pombe urg1 locus
Depositing lab: Tony Carr. Depositing organization: University of Sussex. Publication: Optimisation of the Schizosaccharomyces pombe urg1 Expression System. Watson AT, Daigaku Y, Mohebi S, Etheridge TJ, Chahwan C, Murray JM, Carr AM. PLoS One. 2013 Dec 20;8(12):e83800. doi: 10.1371/journal.pone.0083800. PubMed 24376751.
Backbone
  Vector backbone: pUC
  Vector type: Cre/Lox
  Selectable markers: LEU2
  Tag / fusion protein: yEGFP (C terminal on backbone)
Growth in bacteria
  Bacterial resistance: Ampicillin, 100 μg/mL
  Growth temperature: 37°C
  Growth strain: DH5alpha
  Copy number: High Copy
Gene/Insert
  Cloning method: Restriction Enzyme
Terms and licenses: Academic/Nonprofit Terms; Industry Terms: Not Available to Industry
Depositor comments: This plasmid contains a wild-type loxP site and a mutant loxP site termed loxM3. Addgene's mapping software can not differentiate between the two sites and identifies the loxM3 site as loxP. The locations of the loxP and loxM3 sites are: loxP = 3859-3892 loxM3 = 4845-4878
How to cite: pAW8ENdeI-cyEGFP-8XDSR was a gift from Tony Carr (Addgene plasmid # 49866 ; http://n2t.net/addgene:49866 ; RRID:Addgene_49866)
