LOCUS       Exported 245 bp ds-DNA linear SYN 01-JUN-2021
DEFINITION  for Cre-lox cassette exchange of C-terminal yEGFP tagged gene
            sequences together with 8 copies of the core DSR motif into the S.
            pombe urg1 locus.
ACCESSION   .
VERSION     .
KEYWORDS    pAW8ENdeI-cyEGFP-8XDSR
SOURCE      synthetic DNA construct
  ORGANISM  synthetic DNA construct
REFERENCE   1 (bases 1 to 245)
  AUTHORS   Watson AT, Daigaku Y, Mohebi S, Etheridge TJ, Chahwan C, Murray JM,
            Carr AM
  TITLE     Optimisation of the Schizosaccharomyces pombe urg1 Expression
            System.
  JOURNAL   PLoS One. 2013 Dec 20;8(12):e83800. doi:
            10.1371/journal.pone.0083800.
  PUBMED    24376751
REFERENCE   2 (bases 1 to 245)
  AUTHORS   .
  TITLE     Direct Submission
  JOURNAL   Exported Jun 1, 2021 from SnapGene Server 1.1.58
            http://www.snapgene.com
FEATURES             Location/Qualifiers
     source          1..245
                     /organism="synthetic DNA construct"
                     /mol_type="other DNA"
ORIGIN
        1 acttcgtata gcatacatta tacgaagtta ttgctagccg ttttcttcaa ttactaaatt
       61 agaactaatt caatcatatg ctggcatgcg gagagctcgg agtcgacgag actagtactg
      121 gttctacagg atcaaccggc tccacggggt cgatgggtag atctatgtct aaaggtgaag
      181 aattattcac tggtgttgtc ccaattttgg ttgaattaga tggtgatgtt aatggtcaca
      241 aattt
//
