>Addgene plasmid #49866 | pAW8ENdeI-cyEGFP-8XDSR | addgene partial sequence | sequence record 76779 | M13pUC-fwd 5'-CCCAGTCACGACGTTGTAAAACG-3'
ACTTCGTATATAATACCATATACGAAGTTATCCCGGGGTTTAACATAAAGTTTAAGCACCTGTTTAACAT
TACGTTTAACCTGCCGTTTAAAGTTCTGTTTAAGAATGGGTTTAATACGGAGTTTAAAGATCTTTATTTG
TACAATTCATCCATACCATGGGTAATACCAGCAGCAGTAACAAATTCTAACAAGACCATGTGGTCTCTCT
TTTCGTTTGGATCTTTGGATAAGGCAGATTGAGTGGATAAGTAATGGTTGTCTGGTAACAAGACTGGACC
ATCACCAATTGGAGTATTTTGTTGATAATGGTCAGCTAATTGAACAGAACCATCTTCAATGTTGTGTCTA
ATTTTGAAGTTAACTTTGATACCATTCTTTTGTTTGTCAGCCATGATGTAAACATTGTGAGAGTTATAGT
TGTATTCCAATTTGTGACCTAAAATGTTACCATCTTCTTTAAAATCAATACCTTTTAATTCGATTCTATT
AACTAAGGTATCACCTTCAAACTTGACTTCAGCTCTGGTCTTGTAGTTACCGTCATCTTTGAAAAAAATA
GTTCTTTCTTGAACATAACCTTCTGGCATGGCAGACTTGAAAAAGTCATGTTGTTTCATGTGATCTGGGT
ATCTAGAAAAACATTGAACACCATAAGTTAAAGTAGTGACTAAGGTTGGCCATGGAACTGGCAATTTACC
AGTAGTACAAATAAATTTTAAGGTCAATTTACCGTAAGTAGCATCACCTTCACCTTCACCGGAGACAGAA
AATTTGTGACCATTAACATCACCATCTAATTCAACCAAAATTGGGACAACACCAGTGAATAATTCTTCAC
CTTTAGACATAGATCTACCCATCGACCCCGTGG
